>Addgene plasmid #92054 | pFREE-RK2 | addgene full sequence | sequence record 180994 | Addgene NGS Result
TCGAGTCTGGTTATAATCCCTATCAGTGATAGAGATTGACATCCCTATCAGTGATAGAGATACTGAGCAC
AGAAGGAGATATACATGGATAAGAAATACTGAGCACTATCAGTGATAGAGATACTGAGCACAGAAGGAGA
TATACATGGATAAGAAATACTCAATAGGCTTAGATATCGGCACAAATAGCGTCGGATGGGCGGTGATCAC
TGATGAATATAAGGTTCCGTCTAAAAAGTTCAAGGTTCTGGGAAATACAGACCGCCACAGTATCAAAAAA
AATCTTATAGGGGCTCTTTTATTTGACAGTGGAGAGACAGCGGAAGCGACTCGTCTCAAACGGACAGCTC
GTAGAAGGTATACACGTCGGAAGAATCGTATTTGTTATCTACAGGAGATTTTTTCAAATGAGATGGCGAA
AGTAGATGATAGTTTCTTTCATCGACTTGAAGAGTCTTTTTTGGTGGAAGAAGACAAGAAGCATGAACGT
CATCCTATTTTTGGAAATATAGTAGATGAAGTTGCTTATCATGAGAAATATCCAACTATCTATCATCTGC
GAAAAAAATTGGTAGATTCTACTGATAAAGCGGATTTGCGCTTAATCTATTTGGCCTTAGCGCATATGAT
TAAGTTTCGTGGTCATTTTTTGATTGAGGGAGATTTAAATCCTGATAATAGTGATGTGGACAAACTATTT
ATCCAGTTGGTACAAACCTACAATCAATTATTTGAAGAAAACCCTATTAACGCAAGTGGAGTAGATGCTA
AAGCGATTCTTTCTGCACGATTGAGTAAATCAAGACGATTAGAAAATCTCATTGCTCAGCTCCCCGGTGA
GAAGAAAAATGGCTTATTTGGGAATCTCATTGCTTTGTCATTGGGTTTGACCCCTAATTTTAAATCAAAT
TTTGATTTGGCAGAAGATGCTAAATTACAGCTTTCAAAAGATACTTACGATGATGATTTAGATAATTTAT
TGGCGCAAATTGGAGATCAATATGCTGATTTGTTTTTGGCAGCTAAGAATTTATCAGATGCTATTTTACT
TTCAGATATCCTAAGAGTAAATACTGAAATAACTAAGGCTCCCCTATCAGCTTCAATGATTAAACGCTAC
GATGAACATCATCAAGACTTGACTCTTTTAAAAGCTTTAGTTCGACAACAACTTCCAGAAAAGTATAAAG
AAATCTTTTTTGATCAATCAAAAAACGGATATGCAGGTTATATTGATGGGGGAGCTAGCCAAGAAGAATT
TTATAAATTTATCAAACCAATTTTAGAAAAAATGGATGGTACTGAGGAATTATTGGTGAAACTAAATCGT
GAAGATTTGCTGCGCAAGCAACGGACCTTTGACAACGGCTCTATTCCCCATCAAATTCACTTGGGTGAGC
TGCATGCTATTTTGAGAAGACAAGAAGACTTTTATCCATTTTTAAAAGACAATCGTGAGAAGATTGAAAA
AATCTTGACTTTTCGAATTCCTTATTATGTTGGTCCATTGGCGCGTGGCAATAGTCGTTTTGCATGGATG
ACTCGGAAGTCTGAAGAAACAATTACCCCATGGAATTTTGAAGAAGTTGTCGATAAAGGTGCTTCAGCTC
AATCATTTATTGAACGCATGACAAACTTTGATAAAAATCTTCCAAATGAAAAAGTACTACCAAAACATAG
TTTGCTTTATGAGTATTTTACGGTTTATAACGAATTGACAAAGGTCAAATATGTTACTGAAGGAATGCGA
AAACCAGCATTTCTTTCAGGTGAACAGAAGAAAGCCATTGTTGATTTACTCTTCAAAACAAATCGAAAAG
TAACCGTTAAGCAATTAAAAGAAGATTATTTCAAAAAAATAGAATGTTTTGATAGTGTTGAAATTTCAGG
AGTTGAAGATAGATTTAATGCTTCATTAGGTACCTACCATGATTTGCTAAAAATTATTAAAGATAAAGAT
TTTTTGGATAATGAAGAAAATGAAGATATCTTAGAGGATATTGTTTTAACATTGACCTTATTTGAAGATA
GGGAGATGATTGAGGAAAGACTTAAAACATATGCTCACCTCTTTGATGATAAGGTGATGAAACAGCTTAA
ACGTCGCCGTTATACTGGTTGGGGACGTTTGTCTCGAAAATTGATTAATGGTATTAGGGATAAGCAATCT
GGCAAAACAATATTAGATTTTTTGAAATCAGATGGTTTTGCCAATCGCAATTTTATGCAGCTGATCCATG
ATGATAGTTTGACATTTAAAGAAGACATTCAAAAAGCACAAGTGTCTGGACAAGGCGATAGTTTACATGA
ACATATTGCAAATTTAGCTGGTAGCCCTGCTATTAAAAAAGGTATTTTACAGACTGTAAAAGTTGTTGAT
GAATTGGTCAAAGTAATGGGGCGGCATAAGCCAGAAAATATCGTTATTGAAATGGCACGTGAAAATCAGA
CAACTCAAAAGGGCCAGAAAAATTCGCGAGAGCGTATGAAACGAATCGAAGAAGGTATCAAAGAATTAGG
AAGTCAGATTCTTAAAGAGCATCCTGTTGAAAATACTCAATTGCAAAATGAAAAGCTCTATCTCTATTAT
CTCCAAAATGGAAGAGACATGTATGTGGACCAAGAATTAGATATTAATCGTTTAAGTGATTATGATGTCG
ATCACATTGTTCCACAAAGTTTCCTTAAAGACGATTCAATAGACAATAAGGTCTTAACGCGTTCTGATAA
AAATCGTGGTAAATCGGATAACGTTCCAAGTGAAGAAGTAGTCAAAAAGATGAAAAACTATTGGAGACAA
CTTCTAAACGCCAAGTTAATCACTCAACGTAAGTTTGATAATTTAACGAAAGCTGAACGTGGAGGTTTGA
GTGAACTTGATAAAGCTGGTTTTATCAAACGCCAATTGGTTGAAACTCGCCAAATCACTAAGCATGTGGC
ACAAATTTTGGATAGTCGCATGAATACTAAATACGATGAAAATGATAAACTTATTCGAGAGGTTAAAGTG
ATTACCTTAAAATCTAAATTAGTTTCTGACTTCCGAAAAGATTTCCAATTCTATAAAGTACGTGAGATTA
ACAATTACCATCATGCCCATGATGCGTATCTAAATGCCGTCGTTGGAACTGCTTTGATTAAGAAATATCC
AAAACTTGAATCGGAGTTTGTCTATGGTGATTATAAAGTTTATGATGTTCGTAAAATGATTGCTAAGTCT
GAGCAAGAAATAGGCAAAGCAACCGCAAAATATTTCTTTTACTCTAATATCATGAACTTCTTCAAAACAG
AAATTACACTTGCAAATGGAGAGATTCGCAAACGCCCTCTAATCGAAACTAATGGGGAAACTGGAGAAAT
TGTCTGGGATAAAGGGCGAGATTTTGCCACAGTGCGCAAAGTATTGTCCATGCCCCAAGTCAATATTGTC
AAGAAAACAGAAGTACAGACAGGCGGATTCTCCAAGGAGTCAATTTTACCAAAAAGAAATTCGGACAAGC
TTATTGCTCGTAAAAAAGACTGGGATCCAAAAAAATATGGTGGTTTTGATAGTCCAACGGTAGCTTATTC
AGTCCTAGTGGTTGCTAAGGTGGAAAAAGGGAAATCGAAGAAGTTAAAATCCGTTAAAGAGTTACTAGGG
ATCACAATTATGGAAAGAAGTTCCTTTGAAAAAAATCCGATTGACTTTTTAGAAGCTAAAGGATATAAGG
AAGTTAAAAAAGACTTAATCATTAAACTACCTAAATATAGTCTTTTTGAGTTAGAAAACGGTCGTAAACG
GATGCTGGCTAGTGCCGGAGAATTACAAAAAGGAAATGAGCTGGCTCTGCCAAGCAAATATGTGAATTTT
TTATATTTAGCTAGTCATTATGAAAAGTTGAAGGGTAGTCCAGAAGATAACGAACAAAAACAATTGTTTG
TGGAGCAGCATAAGCATTATTTAGATGAGATTATTGAGCAAATCAGTGAATTTTCTAAGCGTGTTATTTT
AGCAGATGCCAATTTAGATAAAGTTCTTAGTGCATATAACAAACATAGAGACAAACCAATACGTGAACAA
GCAGAAAATATTATTCATTTATTTACGTTGACGAATCTTGGAGCTCCCGCTGCTTTTAAATATTTTGATA
CAACAATTGATCGTAAACGATATACGTCTACAAAAGAAGTTTTAGATGCCACTCTTATCCATCAATCCAT
CACTGGTCTTTATGAAACACGCATTGATTTGAGTCAGCTAGGAGGTGACTGAGATCCCATGTTACCGGTA
TCCTAGGCTGCTGCCACCGCTGAGCAATAACTAGCATAACCCCTTGGGGCCTCTAAACGGGTCTTGAGGG
GTTTTTTGCTGAAACCTCAGGCATTTGAGAAGCACACGGTCACACTGCTTCCGGTAGTCAATAAACCGGT
ATTGACGCCAACGGGTCACACGGGTACAGTGCTAGCAGAAACATATCCATGAAATCCCGCCCCGAATTCA
TATGTCTAGATTAGATAAAAGTAAAGTGATTAACAGCGCATTAGAGCTGCTTAATGAGGTCGGAATCGAA
GGTTTAACAACCCGTAAACTCGCCCAGAAGCTAGGTGTAGAGCAGCCTACATTGTATTGGCATGTAAAAA
ATAAGCGGGCTTTGCTCGACGCCTTAGCCATTGAGATGTTAGATAGGCACCATACTCACTTTTGCCCTTT
AGAAGGGGAAAGCTGGCAAGATTTTTTACGTAATAACGCTAAAAGTTTTAGATGTGCTTTACTAAGTCAT
CGCGATGGAGCAAAAGTACATTTAGGTACACGGCCTACAGAAAAACAGTATGAAACTCTCGAAAATCAAT
TAGCCTTTTTATGCCAACAAGGTTTTTCACTAGAGAATGCATTATATGCACTCAGCGCTGTGGGGCATTT
TACTTTAGGTTGCGTATTGGAAGATCAAGAGCATCAAGTCGCTAAAGAAGAAAGGGAAACACCTACTACT
GATAGTATGCCGCCATTATTACGACAAGCTATCGAATTATTTGATCACCAAGGTGCAGAGCCAGCCTTCT
TATTCGGCCTTGAATTGATCATATGCGGATTAGAAAAACAACTTAAATGTGAAAGTGGGTCTTAAGCAAT
AGACATAAGCGGCTATTTAACGACCCTGCCCTGAACCGACGACAAGCTGACGACCGGGTCTCCGCAAGTG
GCACTTTTCGGGGAAATGTGCGCGGAACCCCTATTTGTTTATTTTTCTAAATACATTCAAATATGTATCC
GCTCATGAATTAATTCTTAGAAAAACTCATCGAGCATCAAATGAAACTGCAATTTATTCATATCAGGATT
ATCAATACCATATTTTTGAAAAAGCCGTTTCTGTAATGAAGGAGAAAACTCACCGAGGCAGTTCCATAGG
ATGGCAAGATCCTGGTATCGGTCTGCGATTCCGACTCGTCCAACATCAATACAACCTATTAATTTCCCCT
CGTCAAAAATAAGGTTATCAAGTGAGAAATCACCATGAGTGACGACTGAATCCGGTGAGAATGGCAAAAG
TTTATGCATTTCTTTCCAGACTTGTTCAACAGGCCAGCCATTACGCTCGTCATCAAAATCACTCGCATCA
ACCAAACCGTTATTCATTCGTGATTGCGCCTGAGCGAGACGAAATACGCGGTCGCTGTTAAAAGGACAAT
TACAAACAGGAATCGAATGCAACCGGCGCAGGAACACTGCCAGCGCATCAACAATATTTTCACCTGAATC
AGGATATTCTTCTAATACCTGGAATGCTGTTTTCCCGGGGATCGCAGTGGTGAGTAACCATGCATCATCA
GGAGTACGGATAAAATGCTTGATGGTCGGAAGAGGCATAAATTCCGTCAGCCAGTTTAGTCTGACCATCT
CATCTGTAACATCATTGGCAACGCTACCTTTGCCATGTTTCAGAAACAACTCTGGCGCATCGGGCTTCCC
ATACAATCGATAGATTGTCGCACCTGATTGCCCGACATTATCGCGAGCCCATTTATACCCATATAAATCA
GCATCCATGTTGGAATTTAATCGCGGCCTAGAGCAAGACGTTTCCCGTTGAATATGGCTCATACTCTTCC
TTTTTCAATATTATTGAAGCATTTATCAGGGTTATTGTCTCATGAGCGGATACATATTTGAATGTATTTA
GAAAAATAAACAAATAGGCATGCTAGCGCAGAATAAATATCTAACACCGTGCGTGTTGACTATTTTACCT
CTGGCGGTGATAATGGTTGCATGTACTAAGGAGGTTGTATGGAACAACGAGATGTGTATAAGAGACAGCT
GAAACGCCGTCGAAGCCGTGTGCGAGACACCGCGGCCGCCGGCGTTGTGGATACCTCGCGGAAAACTTGG
CCCTCACTGACAGATGAGGGGCGGACGTTGACACTTGAGGGGCCGACTCACCCGGCGCGGCGTTGACAGA
TGAGGGGCAGGCTCGATTTCGGCCGGCGACGTGGAGCTGGCCAGCCTCGCAAATCGGCGAAAACGCCTGA
TTTTACGCGAGTTTCCCACAGATGATGTGGACAAGCCTGGGGATAAGTGCCCTGCGGTATTGACACTTGA
GGGGCGCGACTACTGACAGATGAGGGGCGCGATCCTTGACACTTGAGGGGCAGAGTGCTGACAGATGAGG
GGCGCACCTATTGACATTTGAGGGGCTGTCCACAGGCAGAAAATCCAGCATTTGCAAGGGTTTCCGCCCG
TTTTTCGGCCACCGCTAACCTGTCTTTTAACCTGCTTTTAAACCAATATTTATAAACCTTGTTTTTAATG
GTTGCATGTACTAAGGAGGTTGTATGGAACAACGAGATGTGTATAAGAGACAGCTGAAACGCCGTCGAAG
CCGTGTGCTGAGAGATCCCCTCATAATTTCCCCAAAGCGTAACCATGTGTGAATAAATTTTGAGCTAGTA
GGGTTGCAGCCACGAGTAAGTCTTCCCTTGTTATTGTGTAGCCAGAATGCCGCAAAACTTCCATGCCTAA
GCGAACTGTTGAGAGTACGTTTCGATTTCTGACTGTGTTAGCCTGGAAGTGCTTGTCCCAACCTTGTTTC
TGAGCATGAACGCCCGCAAGCCAACATGTTAGTTGAAGCATCAGGGCGATTAGCAGCATGATATCAAAAC
GCTCTGAGCTGCTCGTTCGGCTATGGCGTAGGCCTAGTCCGTAGGCAGGACTTTTCAAGTCTCGGAAGGT
TTCTTCAATCTGCATTCGCTTCGAATAGATATTAACAAGTTGTTTGGGTGTTCGAATTTCAACAGGTAAG
TTAGTTGCTAGAACCCATGGCTCCTTTGCCGACGCTGAGTAGATTTTAGGTGACGGGTGGTGACAATGAG
TCCGTGTCGAGCGCTGATTTTTTCGGCCTTTAGAGCGAGATTTATACAATAGAATTTGGCATGAGATTGG
ATTGCTTTTAGTCAGCCTCTTATAGCCTAAAGTCTTTGAGTGACTAGATGACATATCATGTAAGTTGCTG
ATAGGTTTCCAGTTTTCCGCTCCTAGGTCTGCATATTGTACTTTTCCTCTTACTCGACTTAACCAGTACC
AACCCAGCTTCTCAACGGATTTATACCATGGCACTTTAAAGCCAGCATCACTGACAATGAGCGGTGTGGT
GTTACTCGGTAGAATGCTCGCAAGGTCGGCTAGAAATTGGTCATGAGCTTTCTTTGAACATTGCTCTGAA
AGCGGGAACGCTTTCTCATAAAGAGTAACAGAACGACCGTGTAGTGCGACTGAAGCTCGCAATACCATAA
GTCGTTTTTGCTCACGAATATCAGACCAGTCAACAAGTACAATGGGCATCGTATTGCCCGAACAGATAAA
GCTAGCATGCCAACGGTATACAGCGAGTCGCTCTTTGTGGAGGTGACGATTACCTAACAATCGGTCGATT
CGTTTGATGTTATGTTTTGTTCTCGCTTTGGTTGGCAGGTTACGGCCAAGTTCGGTAAGAGTGAGAGTTT
TACAGTCAAGTAATGCGTGGCAAGCCAACGTTAAGCTGTTGAGTCGTTTTAAGTGTAATTCGGGGCAGAA
TTGGTAAAGAGAGTCGTGTAAAATATCGAGTTCGCACATCTTGTTGTCTGATTATTGATTTTTCGCGAAA
CCATTTGATCATATGACAAGATGTGTATCCACCTTAACTTAATGATTTTTACCAAAATCATTAGGGGATT
CATCAGAGCCGTGTGCGAGACACCGCGGCCGCCGGCGTTGTGGATACCTCGCGGAAAACTTGGCCCTCAC
TGACAGATGAGGGGCGGACGTTGACACTTGAGGGGCCGACTCACCCGGCGCGGCGTTGACAGATGAGGGG
CAGGCTCGATTTCGGCCGGCGACGTGGAGCTGGCCAGCCTCGCAAATCGGCGAAAACGCCTGATTTTACG
CGAGTTTCCCACAGATGATGTGGACAAGCCTGGGGATAAGTGCCCTGCGGTATTGACACTTGAGGGGCGC
GACTACTGACAGATGAGGGGCGCGATCCTTGACACTTGAGGGGCAGAGTGCTGACAGATGAGGGGCGCAC
CTATTGACATTTGAGGGGCTGTCCACAGGCAGAAAATCCAGCATTTGCAAGGGTTTCCGCCCGTTTTTCG
GCCACCGCTAACCTGTCTTTTAACCTGCTTTTAAACCAATATTTATAAACCTTGTTTTTAACCAGGGCTG
CGCCCTGTGCGCGTGACCGCGCACGCCGAAGGGGGGTGCCCCCCCTTCTCGAACCCTCCCGGCCCGCTAA
CGCGGGCCTCCCATCCCCCCAGGGGCTGCGCCCCTCGGCCGCGAACGGCCTCACCCCAAAAATGGCAGCG
CTGGCAGTCCTTGCCATTGCCGGGATCGGGGCAGTAACGGGATGGGCGATCAGCCCGAGCGCGACGCCCG
GAAGCATTGACGTGCCGCAGGTGCTGGCATCGACATTCAGCGACCAGGTGCCGGGCAGTGAGGGCGGCGG
CCTGGGTGGCGGCCTGCCCTTCACTTCGGCCGTCGGGGCATTCACGGACTTCATGGCGGGGCCGGCAATT
TTTACCTTGGGCATTCTTGGCATAGTGGTCGCGGGTGCCGTGCTCGTGTTCGGGGGTGAATTAATTCCCC
GGATCCGTCAGCTTCACGCTGCCGCAAGCACTCAGGGCGCAAGGGCTGCTAAAGGAAGCGGAACACGTAG
AAAGCCAGTCCGCAGAAACGGTGCTGACCCCGGATGAATGTCAGCTACTGGGCTATCTGGACAAGGGAAA
ACGCAAGCGCAAAGAGAAAGCAGGTAGCTTGCAGTGGGCTTACATGGCGATAGCTAGACTGGGCGGTTTT
ATGGACAGCAAGCGAACCGGAATTGCCAGCTGGGGCGCCCTCTGGTAAGGTTGGGAAGCCCTGCAAAGTA
AACTGGATGGCTTTCTTGCCGCCAAGGATCTGATGGCGCAGGGGATCAAGATCGACGGATCCGGGGAATT
CCGGGGCAATCCCGCAAGGAGGGTGAATGAATCGGACGTTTGACCGGAAGGCATACAGGCAAGAACTGAT
CGACGCGGGGTTTTCCGCCGAGGATGCCGAAACCATCGCAAGCCGCACCGTCATGCGTGCGCCCCGCGAA
ACCTTCCAGTCCGTCGGCTCGATGGTCCAGCAAGCTACGGCCAAGATCGAGCGCGACAGCGTGCAACTGG
CTCCCCCTGCCCTGCCCGCGCCATCGGCCGCCGTGGAGCGTTCGCGTCGTCTCGAACAGGAGGCGGCAGG
TTTGGCGAAGTCGATGACCATCGACACGCGAGGAACTATGACGACCAAGAAGCGAAAAACCGCCGGCGAG
GACCTGGCAAAACAGGTCAGCGAGGCCAAGCAGGCCGCGTTGCTGAAACACACGAAGCAGCAGATCAAGG
AAATGCAGCTTTCCTTGTTCGATATTGCGCCGTGGCCGGACACGATGCGAGCGATGCCAAACGACACGGC
CCGCTCTGCCCTGTTCACCACGCGCAACAAGAAAATCCCGCGCGAGGCGCTGCAAAACAAGGTCATTTTC
CACGTCAACAAGGACGTGAAGATCACCTACACCGGCGTCGAGCTGCGGGCCGACGATGACGAACTGGTGT
GGCAGCAGGTGTTGGAGTACGCGAAGCGCACCCCTATCGGCGAGCCGATCACCTTCACGTTCTACGAGCT
TTGCCAGGACCTGGGCTGGTCGATCAATGGCCGGTATTACACGAAGGCCGAGGAATGCCTGTCGCGCCTA
CAGGCGACGGCGATGGGCTTCACGTCCGACCGCGTTGGGCACCTGGAATCGGTGTCGCTGCTGCACCGCT
TCCGCGTCCTGGACCGTGGCAAGAAAACGTCCCGTTGCCAGGTCCTGATCGACGAGGAAATCGTCGTGCT
GTTTGCTGGCGACCACTACACGAAATTCATATGGGAGAAGTACCGCAAGCTGTCGCCGACGGCCCGACGG
ATGTTCGACTATTTCAGCTCGCACCGGGAGCCGTACCCGCTCAAGCTGGAAACCTTCCGCCTCATGTGCG
GATCGGATTCCACCCGCGTGAAGAAGTGGCGCGAGCAGGTCGGCGAAGCCTGCGAAGAGTTGCGAGGCAG
CGGCCTGGTGGAACACGCCTGGGTCAATGACCTGGTGCATTGCAAACGCTAGGGCCTTGTGGGGTCAGTT
CCGGCTGGGGGTTCAGCACAGCTGTCTCTTATACACATCTCTTCAAATGTAGCACCTGAAGTCAGCCCCA
TACGATATAAGTTGTAATTCTCATGTTAGTCATGCCCCGCGCCCACCGGAAGGAGCTGACTGGGTTGAAG
GCTCTCAAGGGCATCGGTCGAGATCCCGGTGCCTAATGAGTGAGCTAACTTACATTAATTGCGTTGCGCA
CACCGACTAGCGAAAAAACCCCGCCGAAGCGGGGTTTTTTGCGAAAAAAAGCACCGACTCGGTGCCACTT
TTTCAAGTTGATAACGGACTAGCCTTATTTTAACTTGCTATGCTGTTTTGAATGGTTCCGCTAGCACTGT
ACCTAGGACTGAGCTAGCCGTCAAAAGCAGCGTATATACCATGGCCACAATTCAGCAAATTGTGAACATC
ATCACGTTCATCTTTCCCTGGTTGCCAATGGCCCATTTTCCTGTCAGTAACGAGAAGGTCGCGAATTCAG
GCGCTTTTTAGACTGGTCGTGTTTTAGAGCTATGCTGTTTTGAATGGTCCCAAAACATGAACTAGCGATT
AGTCGCTATGACTTAAGTTTTAGAGCTATGCTGTTTTGAATGGTCCCAAAACAACCACACTAGAGAACAT
ACTGGCTAAATAGTTTTAGAGCTATGCTGTTTTGAATGGTCCCAAAACGGTTGGACTCAAGACGATAGTT
ACCGGATAGTTTTAGAGCTATGCTGTTTTGAATGGTCCCAAAACGGCGAAACCCGACAGGACTATAAAGA
TACCGTTTTAGAGCTATGCTGTTTTGAATGGTCCCAAAACAAAAAAAAACCCCGCCCCTGACAGGGCGGG
GTTTTTTTTTTAATTAAAGTCTGGTCC
Features (pLannotate 1.2.2; 33 found; start..end, strand, type, name):
     17..71      +  promoter       PLtetO-1 promoter (fragment): modified phage lambda PL promoter with tet operator sites (Lutz and Bujard, 1997)
    106..132     +  promoter       PLtetO-1 promoter (fragment): modified phage lambda PL promoter with tet operator sites (Lutz and Bujard, 1997)
    146..4252    +  CDS            Cas9: Cas9 (Csn1) endonuclease from the Streptococcus pyogenes Type II CRISPR/Cas system generates RNA-guided double strand breaks in DNA
   4276..4293    +  CDS            SET1 (fragment): solubility-enhancement tag derived from T7 phage gene 10B
   4301..4348    +  terminator     T7 terminator: transcription terminator for bacteriophage T7 RNA polymerase
   4482..5105    +  CDS            TetR: tetracycline repressor TetR; tetR from transposon Tn10; TetR binds to the tetracycline operator tetO to inhibit transcription. This inhibition can be relieved by adding tetracycline or doxycycline.
   5201..5258    +  promoter       AmpR promoter (fragment): bla
   5267..6082    -  CDS            KanR: aminoglycoside phosphotransferase; aph(3')-Ia; confers resistance to kanamycin in bacteria or G418 (Geneticin®) in eukaryotes
   6083..6174    -  promoter       AmpR promoter: bla
   6280..6298    -  misc_feature   Tn5 ME: hyperactive mosaic end for Tn5 transposase recognition (Reznikoff et al., 2004)
   6301..6788    +  rep_origin     oriV (fragment): origin of replication for the bacterial F plasmid
   6825..6843    -  misc_feature   Tn5 ME: hyperactive mosaic end for Tn5 transposase recognition (Reznikoff et al., 2004)
   6846..6868    +  rep_origin     oriV (fragment): origin of replication for the bacterial F plasmid
   8081..8150    +  ncRNA          RNA-OUT: Accession: RF00240 - RNA-OUT
   8217..8748    +  rep_origin     oriV: incP origin of replication
   8812..9090    +  CDS            klaC (fragment): KLAC_ECOLX - Also known as telB. Protein predicted: Swiss-Prot protein existence level 4. Belongs to the kla operon, which is associated with cryptic tellurite resistance, and IncW plasmid fertility inhibition. From Escherichia coli.
   9110..9433    +  CDS            tnpA (fragment): TN5P_ECOLX - Also known as tnp. Experimental evidence at protein level: Swiss-Prot protein existence level 1. Mediates transposition of transposon Tn5 by a 'cut and paste' mechanism. First, the monomeric transposase binds the 19 bp inverted DNA repeats flanking the transposon. Then, dimerization of the DNA- bound transposase creates a synaptic DNA complex. After nicking of the first DNA strand, excision of the transposon proceeds through a series of intermediates. The transposase then mediates the insertion of the transposon at a new site by strand transfer. The activity of the wild- type tran
   9477..10622   +  CDS            trfA: trans-acting replication protein that binds to and activates oriV
  10662..10680   +  misc_feature   Tn5 ME: hyperactive mosaic end for Tn5 transposase recognition (Reznikoff et al., 2004)
  10737..10801   -  CDS            TcR (fragment): tetracycline efflux protein; tet; confers resistance to tetracycline
  10816..10837   -  protein_bind   CAP binding site: CAP binding activates transcription in the presence of cAMP. E. coli catabolite activator protein
  10901..10979   -  misc_RNA       tracrRNA: trans-activating CRISPR RNA for the Streptococcus pyogenes CRISPR/Cas9 system
  10990..11014   -  promoter       J23119(SpeI) promoter (fragment): bacterial promoter (Registry of Standard Biological Parts BBa J23119) modified to end with an SpeI site
  11035..11150   +  promoter       rhaB promoter: promoter of the E. coli rhaBAD operon, conferring tight induction with L-rhamnose and repression with D-glucose in the presence of RhaR and RhaS (Giacalone et al., 2006)
  11151..11186   +  repeat_region  DR: direct repeat for the Streptococcus pyogenes CRISPR/Cas system
  11187..11216   +  CDS            Rep101(Ts) (fragment): temperature-sensitive version of the RepA protein needed for replication with the pSC101 origin (Armstrong et al., 1984); rep101 encoding an A56V mutation
  11217..11252   +  repeat_region  DR: direct repeat for the Streptococcus pyogenes CRISPR/Cas system
  11253..11282   +  CDS            Rep101(Ts) (fragment): temperature-sensitive version of the RepA protein needed for replication with the pSC101 origin (Armstrong et al., 1984); rep101 encoding an A56V mutation
  11283..11318   +  repeat_region  DR: direct repeat for the Streptococcus pyogenes CRISPR/Cas system
  11319..11348   +  rep_origin     p15A ori (fragment): Plasmids containing the medium-copy-number p15A origin of replication can be propagated in E. coli cells that contain a second plasmid with the ColE1 origin.
  11349..11384   +  repeat_region  DR: direct repeat for the Streptococcus pyogenes CRISPR/Cas system
  11385..11414   -  rep_origin     p15A ori (fragment): Plasmids containing the medium-copy-number p15A origin of replication can be propagated in E. coli cells that contain a second plasmid with the ColE1 origin.
  11415..11450   +  repeat_region  DR: direct repeat for the Streptococcus pyogenes CRISPR/Cas system
