>Addgene plasmid #92054 | pFREE-RK2 | addgene full sequence | sequence record 440198 | Addgene Long Read Sequencing Result
ACGAGTAAGTCTTCCCTTGTTATTGTGTAGCCAGAATGCCGCAAAACTTCCATGCCTAAGCGAACTGTTG
AGAGTACGTTTCGATTTCTGACTGTGTTAGCCTGGAAGTGCTTGTCCCAACCTTGTTTCTGAGCATGAAC
GCCCGCAAGCCAACATGTTAGTTGAAGCATCAGGGCGATTAGCAGCATGATATCAAAACGCTCTGAGCTG
CTCGTTCGGCTATGGCGTAGGCCTAGTCCGTAGGCAGGACTTTTCAAGTCTCGGAAGGTTTCTTCAATCT
GCATTCGCTTCGAATAGATATTAACAAGTTGTTTGGGTGTTCGAATTTCAACAGGTAAGTTAGTTGCTAG
AACCCATGGCTCCTTTGCCGACGCTGAGTAGATTTTAGGTGACGGGTGGTGACAATGAGTCCGTGTCGAG
CGCTGATTTTTTCGGCCTTTAGAGCGAGATTTATACAATAGAATTTGGCATGAGATTGGATTGCTTTTAG
TCAGCCTCTTATAGCCTAAAGTCTTTGAGTGACTAGATGACATATCATGTAAGTTGCTGATAGGTTTCCA
GTTTTCCGCTCCTAGGTCTGCATATTGTACTTTTCCTCTTACTCGACTTAACCAGTACCAACCCAGCTTC
TCAACGGATTTATACCATGGCACTTTAAAGCCAGCATCACTGACAATGAGCGGTGTGGTGTTACTCGGTA
GAATGCTCGCAAGGTCGGCTAGAAATTGGTCATGAGCTTTCTTTGAACATTGCTCTGAAAGCGGGAACGC
TTTCTCATAAAGAGTAACAGAACGACCGTGTAGTGCGACTGAAGCTCGCAATACCATAAGTCGTTTTTGC
TCACGAATATCAGACCAGTCAACAAGTACAATGGGCATCGTATTGCCCGAACAGATAAAGCTAGCATGCC
AACGGTATACAGCGAGTCGCTCTTTGTGGAGGTGACGATTACCTAACAATCGGTCGATTCGTTTGATGTT
ATGTTTTGTTCTCGCTTTGGTTGGCAGGTTACGGCCAAGTTCGGTAAGAGTGAGAGTTTTACAGTCAAGT
AATGCGTGGCAAGCCAACGTTAAGCTGTTGAGTCGTTTTAAGTGTAATTCGGGGCAGAATTGGTAAAGAG
AGTCGTGTAAAATATCGAGTTCGCACATCTTGTTGTCTGATTATTGATTTTTCGCGAAACCATTTGATCA
TATGACAAGATGTGTATCCACCTTAACTTAATGATTTTTACCAAAATCATTAGGGGATTCATCAGAGCCG
TGTGCGAGACACCGCGGCCGCCGGCGTTGTGGATACCTCGCGGAAAACTTGGCCCTCACTGACAGATGAG
GGGCGGACGTTGACACTTGAGGGGCCGACTCACCCGGCGCGGCGTTGACAGATGAGGGGCAGGCTCGATT
TCGGCCGGCGACGTGGAGCTGGCCAGCCTCGCAAATCGGCGAAAACGCCTGATTTTACGCGAGTTTCCCA
CAGATGATGTGGACAAGCCTGGGGATAAGTGCCCTGCGGTATTGACACTTGAGGGGCGCGACTACTGACA
GATGAGGGGCGCGATCCTTGACACTTGAGGGGCAGAGTGCTGACAGATGAGGGGCGCACCTATTGACATT
TGAGGGGCTGTCCACAGGCAGAAAATCCAGCATTTGCAAGGGTTTCCGCCCGTTTTTCGGCCACCGCTAA
CCTGTCTTTTAACCTGCTTTTAAACCAATATTTATAAACCTTGTTTTTAACCAGGGCTGCGCCCTGTGCG
CGTGACCGCGCACGCCGAAGGGGGGTGCCCCCCCTTCTCGAACCCTCCCGGCCCGCTAACGCGGGCCTCC
CATCCCCCCAGGGGCTGCGCCCCTCGGCCGCGAACGGCCTCACCCCAAAAATGGCAGCGCTGGCAGTCCT
TGCCATTGCCGGGATCGGGGCAGTAACGGGATGGGCGATCAGCCCGAGCGCGACGCCCGGAAGCATTGAC
GTGCCGCAGGTGCTGGCATCGACATTCAGCGACCAGGTGCCGGGCAGTGAGGGCGGCGGCCTGGGTGGCG
GCCTGCCCTTCACTTCGGCCGTCGGGGCATTCACGGACTTCATGGCGGGGCCGGCAATTTTTACCTTGGG
CATTCTTGGCATAGTGGTCGCGGGTGCCGTGCTCGTGTTCGGGGGTGAATTAATTCCCCGGATCCGTCAG
CTTCACGCTGCCGCAAGCACTCAGGGCGCAAGGGCTGCTAAAGGAAGCGGAACACGTAGAAAGCCAGTCC
GCAGAAACGGTGCTGACCCCGGATGAATGTCAGCTACTGGGCTATCTGGACAAGGGAAAACGCAAGCGCA
AAGAGAAAGCAGGTAGCTTGCAGTGGGCTTACATGGCGATAGCTAGACTGGGCGGTTTTATGGACAGCAA
GCGAACCGGAATTGCCAGCTGGGGCGCCCTCTGGTAAGGTTGGGAAGCCCTGCAAAGTAAACTGGATGGC
TTTCTTGCCGCCAAGGATCTGATGGCGCAGGGGATCAAGATCGACGGATCCGGGGAATTCCGGGGCAATC
CCGCAAGGAGGGTGAATGAATCGGACGTTTGACCGGAAGGCATACAGGCAAGAACTGATCGACGCGGGGT
TTTCCGCCGAGGATGCCGAAACCATCGCAAGCCGCACCGTCATGCGTGCGCCCCGCGAAACCTTCCAGTC
CGTCGGCTCGATGGTCCAGCAAGCTACGGCCAAGATCGAGCGCGACAGCGTGCAACTGGCTCCCCCTGCC
CTGCCCGCGCCATCGGCCGCCGTGGAGCGTTCGCGTCGTCTCGAACAGGAGGCGGCAGGTTTGGCGAAGT
CGATGACCATCGACACGCGAGGAACTATGACGACCAAGAAGCGAAAAACCGCCGGCGAGGACCTGGCAAA
ACAGGTCAGCGAGGCCAAGCAGGCCGCGTTGCTGAAACACACGAAGCAGCAGATCAAGGAAATGCAGCTT
TCCTTGTTCGATATTGCGCCGTGGCCGGACACGATGCGAGCGATGCCAAACGACACGGCCCGCTCTGCCC
TGTTCACCACGCGCAACAAGAAAATCCCGCGCGAGGCGCTGCAAAACAAGGTCATTTTCCACGTCAACAA
GGACGTGAAGATCACCTACACCGGCGTCGAGCTGCGGGCCGACGATGACGAACTGGTGTGGCAGCAGGTG
TTGGAGTACGCGAAGCGCACCCCTATCGGCGAGCCGATCACCTTCACGTTCTACGAGCTTTGCCAGGACC
TGGGCTGGTCGATCAATGGCCGGTATTACACGAAGGCCGAGGAATGCCTGTCGCGCCTACAGGCGACGGC
GATGGGCTTCACGTCCGACCGCGTTGGGCACCTGGAATCGGTGTCGCTGCTGCACCGCTTCCGCGTCCTG
GACCGTGGCAAGAAAACGTCCCGTTGCCAGGTCCTGATCGACGAGGAAATCGTCGTGCTGTTTGCTGGCG
ACCACTACACGAAATTCATATGGGAGAAGTACCGCAAGCTGTCGCCGACGGCCCGACGGATGTTCGACTA
TTTCAGCTCGCACCGGGAGCCGTACCCGCTCAAGCTGGAAACCTTCCGCCTCATGTGCGGATCGGATTCC
ACCCGCGTGAAGAAGTGGCGCGAGCAGGTCGGCGAAGCCTGCGAAGAGTTGCGAGGCAGCGGCCTGGTGG
AACACGCCTGGGTCAATGACCTGGTGCATTGCAAACGCTAGGGCCTTGTGGGGTCAGTTCCGGCTGGGGG
TTCAGCACAGCTGTCTCTTATACACATCTCTTCAAATGTAGCACCTGAAGTCAGCCCCATACGATATAAG
TTGTAATTCTCATGTTAGTCATGCCCCGCGCCCACCGGAAGGAGCTGACTGGGTTGAAGGCTCTCAAGGG
CATCGGTCGAGATCCCGGTGCCTAATGAGTGAGCTAACTTACATTAATTGCGTTGCGCACACCGACTAGC
GAAAAAACCCCGCCGAAGCGGGGTTTTTTGCGAAAAAAAGCACCGACTCGGTGCCACTTTTTCAAGTTGA
TAACGGACTAGCCTTATTTTAACTTGCTATGCTGTTTTGAATGGTTCCGCTAGCACTGTACCTAGGACTG
AGCTAGCCGTCAAAAGCAGCGTATATACCATGGCCACAATTCAGCAAATTGTGAACATCATCACGTTCAT
CTTTCCCTGGTTGCCAATGGCCCATTTTCCTGTCAGTAACGAGAAGGTCGCGAATTCAGGCGCTTTTTAG
ACTGGTCGTGTTTTAGAGCTATGCTGTTTTGAATGGTCCCAAAACATGAACTAGCGATTAGTCGCTATGA
CTTAAGTTTTAGAGCTATGCTGTTTTGAATGGTCCCAAAACAACCACACTAGAGAACATACTGGCTAAAT
AGTTTTAGAGCTATGCTGTTTTGAATGGTCCCAAAACGGTTGGACTCAAGACGATAGTTACCGGATAGTT
TTAGAGCTATGCTGTTTTGAATGGTCCCAAAACGGCGAAACCCGACAGGACTATAAAGATACCGTTTTAG
AGCTATGCTGTTTTGAATGGTCCCAAAACAAAAAAAAACCCCGCCCCTGACAGGGCGGGGTTTTTTTTTT
AATTAAAGTCTGGTCCTCGAGTCTGGTTATAATCCCTATCAGTGATAGAGATTGACATCCCTATCAGTGA
TAGAGATACTGAGCACAGAAGGAGATATACATGGATAAGAAATACTGAGCACTATCAGTGATAGAGATAC
TGAGCACAGAAGGAGATATACATGGATAAGAAATACTCAATAGGCTTAGATATCGGCACAAATAGCGTCG
GATGGGCGGTGATCACTGATGAATATAAGGTTCCGTCTAAAAAGTTCAAGGTTCTGGGAAATACAGACCG
CCACAGTATCAAAAAAAATCTTATAGGGGCTCTTTTATTTGACAGTGGAGAGACAGCGGAAGCGACTCGT
CTCAAACGGACAGCTCGTAGAAGGTATACACGTCGGAAGAATCGTATTTGTTATCTACAGGAGATTTTTT
CAAATGAGATGGCGAAAGTAGATGATAGTTTCTTTCATCGACTTGAAGAGTCTTTTTTGGTGGAAGAAGA
CAAGAAGCATGAACGTCATCCTATTTTTGGAAATATAGTAGATGAAGTTGCTTATCATGAGAAATATCCA
ACTATCTATCATCTGCGAAAAAAATTGGTAGATTCTACTGATAAAGCGGATTTGCGCTTAATCTATTTGG
CCTTAGCGCATATGATTAAGTTTCGTGGTCATTTTTTGATTGAGGGAGATTTAAATCCTGATAATAGTGA
TGTGGACAAACTATTTATCCAGTTGGTACAAACCTACAATCAATTATTTGAAGAAAACCCTATTAACGCA
AGTGGAGTAGATGCTAAAGCGATTCTTTCTGCACGATTGAGTAAATCAAGACGATTAGAAAATCTCATTG
CTCAGCTCCCCGGTGAGAAGAAAAATGGCTTATTTGGGAATCTCATTGCTTTGTCATTGGGTTTGACCCC
TAATTTTAAATCAAATTTTGATTTGGCAGAAGATGCTAAATTACAGCTTTCAAAAGATACTTACGATGAT
GATTTAGATAATTTATTGGCGCAAATTGGAGATCAATATGCTGATTTGTTTTTGGCAGCTAAGAATTTAT
CAGATGCTATTTTACTTTCAGATATCCTAAGAGTAAATACTGAAATAACTAAGGCTCCCCTATCAGCTTC
AATGATTAAACGCTACGATGAACATCATCAAGACTTGACTCTTTTAAAAGCTTTAGTTCGACAACAACTT
CCAGAAAAGTATAAAGAAATCTTTTTTGATCAATCAAAAAACGGATATGCAGGTTATATTGATGGGGGAG
CTAGCCAAGAAGAATTTTATAAATTTATCAAACCAATTTTAGAAAAAATGGATGGTACTGAGGAATTATT
GGTGAAACTAAATCGTGAAGATTTGCTGCGCAAGCAACGGACCTTTGACAACGGCTCTATTCCCCATCAA
ATTCACTTGGGTGAGCTGCATGCTATTTTGAGAAGACAAGAAGACTTTTATCCATTTTTAAAAGACAATC
GTGAGAAGATTGAAAAAATCTTGACTTTTCGAATTCCTTATTATGTTGGTCCATTGGCGCGTGGCAATAG
TCGTTTTGCATGGATGACTCGGAAGTCTGAAGAAACAATTACCCCATGGAATTTTGAAGAAGTTGTCGAT
AAAGGTGCTTCAGCTCAATCATTTATTGAACGCATGACAAACTTTGATAAAAATCTTCCAAATGAAAAAG
TACTACCAAAACATAGTTTGCTTTATGAGTATTTTACGGTTTATAACGAATTGACAAAGGTCAAATATGT
TACTGAAGGAATGCGAAAACCAGCATTTCTTTCAGGTGAACAGAAGAAAGCCATTGTTGATTTACTCTTC
AAAACAAATCGAAAAGTAACCGTTAAGCAATTAAAAGAAGATTATTTCAAAAAAATAGAATGTTTTGATA
GTGTTGAAATTTCAGGAGTTGAAGATAGATTTAATGCTTCATTAGGTACCTACCATGATTTGCTAAAAAT
TATTAAAGATAAAGATTTTTTGGATAATGAAGAAAATGAAGATTCTTAGAGGATATTGTTTTAACATTGA
CCTTATTTGAAGATAGGGAGATGATTGAGGAAAGACTTAAAACATATGCTCACCTCTTTGATGATAAGGT
GATGAAACAGCTTAAACGTCGCCGTTATACTGGTTGGGGACGTTTGTCTCGAAAATTGATTAATGGTATT
AGGGATAAGCAATCTGGCAAAACAATATTAGATTTTTTGAAATCAGATGGTTTTGCCAATCGCAATTTTA
TGCAGCTGATCCATGATGATAGTTTGACATTTAAAGAAGACATTCAAAAAGCACAAGTGTCTGGACAAGG
CGATAGTTTACATGAACATATTGCAAATTTAGCTGGTAGCCCTGCTATTAAAAAAGGTATTTTACAGACT
GTAAAAGTTGTTGATGAATTGGTCAAAGTAATGGGGCGGCATAAGCCAGAAAATATCGTTATTGAAATGG
CACGTGAAAATCAGACAACTCAAAAGGGCCAGAAAAATTCGCGAGAGCGTATGAAACGAATCGAAGAAGG
TATCAAAGAATTAGGAAGTCAGATTCTTAAAGAGCATCCTGTTGAAAATACTCAATTGCAAAATGAAAAG
CTCTATCTCTATTATCTCCAAAATGGAAGAGACATGTATGTGGACCAAGAATTAGATATTAATCGTTTAA
GTGATTATGATGTCGATCACATTGTTCCACAAAGTTTCCTTAAAGACGATTCAATAGACAATAAGGTCTT
AACGCGTTCTGATAAAAATCGTGGTAAATCGGATAACGTTCCAAGTGAAGAAGTAGTCAAAAAGATGAAA
AACTATTGGAGACAACTTCTAAACGCCAAGTTAATCACTCAACGTAAGTTTGATAATTTAACGAAAGCTG
AACGTGGAGGTTTGAGTGAACTTGATAAAGCTGGTTTTATCAAACGCCAATTGGTTGAAACTCGCCAAAT
CACTAAGCATGTGGCACAAATTTTGGATAGTCGCATGAATACTAAATACGATGAAAATGATAAACTTATT
CGAGAGGTTAAAGTGATTACCTTAAAATCTAAATTAGTTTCTGACTTCCGAAAAGATTTCCAATTCTATA
AAGTACGTGAGATTAACAATTACCATCATGCCCATGATGCGTATCTAAATGCCGTCGTTGGAACTGCTTT
GATTAAGAAATATCCAAAACTTGAATCGGAGTTTGTCTATGGTGATTATAAAGTTTATGATGTTCGTAAA
ATGATTGCTAAGTCTGAGCAAGAAATAGGCAAAGCAACCGCAAAATATTTCTTTTACTCTAATATCATGA
ACTTCTTCAAAACAGAAATTACACTTGCAAATGGAGAGATTCGCAAACGCCCTCTAATCGAAACTAATGG
GGAAACTGGAGAAATTGTCTGGGATAAAGGGCGAGATTTTGCCACAGTGCGCAAAGTATTGTCCATGCCC
CAAGTCAATATTGTCAAGAAAACAGAAGTACAGACAGGCGGATTCTCCAAGGAGTCAATTTTACCAAAAA
GAAATTCGGACAAGCTTATTGCTCGTAAAAAAGACTGGGATCCAAAAAAATATGGTGGTTTTGATAGTCC
AACGGTAGCTTATTCAGTCCTAGTGGTTGCTAAGGTGGAAAAAGGGAAATCGAAGAAGTTAAAATCCGTT
AAAGAGTTACTAGGGATCACAATTATGGAAAGAAGTTCCTTTGAAAAAAATCCGATTGACTTTTTAGAAG
CTAAAGGATATAAGGAAGTTAAAAAAGACTTAATCATTAAACTACCTAAATATAGTCTTTTTGAGTTAGA
AAACGGTCGTAAACGGATGCTGGCTAGTGCCGGAGAATTACAAAAAGGAAATGAGCTGGCTCTGCCAAGC
AAATATGTGAATTTTTTATATTTAGCTAGTCATTATGAAAAGTTGAAGGGTAGTCCAGAAGATAACGAAC
AAAAACAATTGTTTGTGGAGCAGCATAAGCATTATTTAGATGAGATTATTGAGCAAATCAGTGAATTTTC
TAAGCGTGTTATTTTAGCAGATGCCAATTTAGATAAAGTTCTTAGTGCATATAACAAACATAGAGACAAA
CCAATACGTGAACAAGCAGAAAATATTATTCATTTATTTACGTTGACGAATCTTGGAGCTCCCGCTGCTT
TTAAATATTTTGATACAACAATTGATCGTAAACGATATACGTCTACAAAAGAAGTTTTAGATGCCACTCT
TATCCATCAATCCATCACTGGTCTTTATGAAACACGCATTGATTTGAGTCAGCTAGGAGGTGACTGAGAT
CCCATGTTACCGGTATCCTAGGCTGCTGCCACCGCTGAGCAATAACTAGCATAACCCCTTGGGGCCTCTA
AACGGGTCTTGAGGGGTTTTTTGCTGAAACCTCAGGCATTTGAGAAGCACACGGTCACACTGCTTCCGGT
AGTCAATAAACCGGTATTGACGCCAACGGGTCACACGGGTACAGTGCTAGCAGAAACATATCCATGAAAT
CCCGCCCCGAATTCATATGTCTAGATTAGATAAAAGTAAAGTGATTAACAGCGCATTAGAGCTGCTTAAT
GAGGTCGGAATCGAAGGTTTAACAACCCGTAAACTCGCCCAGAAGCTAGGTGTAGAGCAGCCTACATTGT
ATTGGCATGTAAAAAATAAGCGGGCTTTGCTCGACGCCTTAGCCATTGAGATGTTAGATAGGCACCATAC
TCACTTTTGCCCTTTAGAAGGGGAAAGCTGGCAAGATTTTTTACGTAATAACGCTAAAAGTTTTAGATGT
GCTTTACTAAGTCATCGCGATGGAGCAAAAGTACATTTAGGTACACGGCCTACAGAAAAACAGTATGAAA
CTCTCGAAAATCAATTAGCCTTTTTATGCCAACAAGGTTTTTCACTAGAGAATGCATTATATGCACTCAG
CGCTGTGGGGCATTTTACTTTAGGTTGCGTATTGGAAGATCAAGAGCATCAAGTCGCTAAAGAAGAAAGG
GAAACACCTACTACTGATAGTATGCCGCCATTATTACGACAAGCTATCGAATTATTTGATCACCAAGGTG
CAGAGCCAGCCTTCTTATTCGGCCTTGAATTGATCATATGCGGATTAGAAAAACAACTTAAATGTGAAAG
TGGGTCTTAAGCAATAGACATAAGCGGCTATTTAACGACCCTGCCCTGAACCGACGACAAGCTGACGACC
GGGTCTCCGCAAGTGGCACTTTTCGGGGAAATGTGCGCGGAACCCCTATTTGTTTATTTTTCTAAATACA
TTCAAATATGTATCCGCTCATGAATTAATTCTTAGAAAAACTCATCGAGCATCAAATGAAACTGCAATTT
ATTCATATCAGGATTATCAATACCATATTTTTGAAAAAGCCGTTTCTGTAATGAAGGAGAAAACTCACCG
AGGCAGTTCCATAGGATGGCAAGATCCTGGTATCGGTCTGCGATTCCGACTCGTCCAACATCAATACAAC
CTATTAATTTCCCCTCGTCAAAAATAAGGTTATCAAGTGAGAAATCACCATGAGTGACGACTGAATCCGG
TGAGAATGGCAAAAGTTTATGCATTTCTTTCCAGACTTGTTCAACAGGCCAGCCATTACGCTCGTCATCA
AAATCACTCGCATCAACCAAACCGTTATTCATTCGTGATTGCGCCTGAGCGAGACGAAATACGCGGTCGC
TGTTAAAAGGACAATTACAAACAGGAATCGAATGCAACCGGCGCAGGAACACTGCCAGCGCATCAACAAT
ATTTTCACCTGAATCAGGATATTCTTCTAATACCTGGAATGCTGTTTTCCCGGGGATCGCAGTGGTGAGT
AACCATGCATCATCAGGAGTACGGATAAAATGCTTGATGGTCGGAAGAGGCATAAATTCCGTCAGCCAGT
TTAGTCTGACCATCTCATCTGTAACATCATTGGCAACGCTACCTTTGCCATGTTTCAGAAACAACTCTGG
CGCATCGGGCTTCCCATACAATCGATAGATTGTCGCACCTGATTGCCCGACATTATCGCGAGCCCATTTA
TACCCATATAAATCAGCATCCATGTTGGAATTTAATCGCGGCCTAGAGCAAGACGTTTCCCGTTGAATAT
GGCTCATACTCTTCCTTTTTCAATATTATTGAAGCATTTATCAGGGTTATTGTCTCATGAGCGGATACAT
ATTTGAATGTATTTAGAAAAATAAACAAATAGGCATGCTAGCGCAGAATAAATATCTAACACCGTGCGTG
TTGACTATTTTACCTCTGGCGGTGATAATGGTTGCATGTACTAAGGAGGTTGTATGGAACAACGAGATGT
GTATAAGAGACAGCTGAAACGCCGTCGAAGCCGTGTGCGAGACACCGCGGCCGCCGGCGTTGTGGATACC
TCGCGGAAAACTTGGCCCTCACTGACAGATGAGGGGCGGACGTTGACACTTGAGGGGCCGACTCACCCGG
CGCGGCGTTGACAGATGAGGGGCAGGCTCGATTTCGGCCGGCGACGTGGAGCTGGCCAGCCTCGCAAATC
GGCGAAAACGCCTGATTTTACGCGAGTTTCCCACAGATGATGTGGACAAGCCTGGGGATAAGTGCCCTGC
GGTATTGACACTTGAGGGGCGCGACTACTGACAGATGAGGGGCGCGATCCTTGACACTTGAGGGGCAGAG
TGCTGACAGATGAGGGGCGCACCTATTGACATTTGAGGGGCTGTCCACAGGCAGAAAATCCAGCATTTGC
AAGGGTTTCCGCCCGTTTTTCGGCCACCGCTAACCTGTCTTTTAACCTGCTTTTAAACCAATATTTATAA
ACCTTGTTTTTAACCAGGGCTGCGCCCTGTGCGCGTGACCGCGCACGCCGAAGGGGGGTGCCCCCCCTTC
TCGAACCCTCCCGGCCCGCTAACGCGGGCCTCCCATCCCCCCAGGGGCTGCGCCCCTCGGCCGCGAACGG
CCTCACCCCAAAAATGGCAGCGCTGGCAGTCCTTGCCATTGCCGGGATCGGGGCAGTAACGGGATGGGCG
ATCAGCCCGAGCGCGACGCCCGGAAGCATTGACGTGCCGCAGGTGCTGGCATCGACATTCAGCGACCAGG
TGCCGGGCAGTGAGGGCGGCGGCCTGGGTGGCGGCCTGCCCTTCACTTCGGCCGTCGGGGCATTCACGGA
CTTCATGGCGGGGCCGGCAATTTTTACCTTGGGCATTCTTGGCATAGTGGTCGCGGGTGCCGTGCTCGTG
TTCGGGGGTGAATTAATTCCCCGGATCCGTCAGCTTCACGCTGCCGCAAGCACTCAGGGCGCAAGGGCTG
CTAAAGGAAGCGGAACACGTAGAAAGCCAGTCCGCAGAAACGGTGCTGACCCCGGATGAATGTCAGCTAC
TGGGCTATCTGGACAAGGGAAAACGCAAGCGCAAAGAGAAAGCAGGTAGCTTGCAGTGGGCTTACATGGC
GATAGCTAGACTGGGCGGTTTTATGGACAGCAAGCGAACCGGAATTGCCAGCTGGGGCGCCCTCTGGTAA
GGTTGGGAAGCCCTGCAAAGTAAACTGGATGGCTTTCTTGCCGCCAAGGATCTGATGGCGCAGGGGATCA
AGATCGACGGATCCGGGGAATTCCGGGGCAATCCCGCAAGGAGGGTGAATGAATCGGACGTTTGACCGGA
AGGCATACAGGCAAGAACTGATCGACGCGGGGTTTTCCGCCGAGGATGCCGAAACCATCGCAAGCCGCAC
CGTCATGCGTGCGCCCCGCGAAACCTTCCAGTCCGTCGGCTCGATGGTCCAGCAAGCTACGGCCAAGATC
GAGCGCGACAGCGTGCAACTGGCTCCCCCTGCCCTGCCCGCGCCATCGGCCGCCGTGGAGCGTTCGCGTC
GTCTCGAACAGGAGGCGGCAGGTTTGGCGAAGTCGATGACCATCGACACGCGAGGAACTATGACGACCAA
GAAGCGAAAAACCGCCGGCGAGGACCTGGCAAAACAGGTCAGCGAGGCCAAGCAGGCCGCGTTGCTGAAA
CACACGAAGCAGCAGATCAAGGAAATGCAGCTTTCCTTGTTCGATATTGCGCCGTGGCCGGACACGATGC
GAGCGATGCCAAACGACACGGCCCGCTCTGCCCTGTTCACCACGCGCAACAAGAAAATCCCGCGCGAGGC
GCTGCAAAACAAGGTCATTTTCCACGTCAACAAGGACGTGAAGATCACCTACACCGGCGTCGAGCTGCGG
GCCGACGATGACGAACTGGTGTGGCAGCAGGTGTTGGAGTACGCGAAGCGCACCCCTATCGGCGAGCCGA
TCACCTTCACGTTCTACGAGCTTTGCCAGGACCTGGGCTGGTCGATCAATGGCCGGTATTACACGAAGGC
CGAGGAATGCCTGTCGCGCCTACAGGCGACGGCGATGGGCTTCACGTCCGACCGCGTTGGGCACCTGGAA
TCGGTGTCGCTGCTGCACCGCTTCCGCGTCCTGGACCGTGGCAAGAAAACGTCCCGTTGCCAGGTCCTGA
TCGACGAGGAAATCGTCGTGCTGTTTGCTGGCGACCACTACACGAAATTCATATGGGAGAAGTACCGCAA
GCTGTCGCCGACGGCCCGACGGATGTTCGACTATTTCAGCTCGCACCGGGAGCCGTACCCGCTCAAGCTG
GAAACCTTCCGCCTCATGTGCGGATCGGATTCCACCCGCGTGAAGAAGTGGCGCGAGCAGGTCGGCGAAG
CCTGCGAAGAGTTGCGAGGCAGCGGCCTGGTGGAACACGCCTGGGTCAATGACCTGGTGCATTGCAAACG
CTAGGGCCTTGTGGGGTCAGTTCCGGCTGGGGGTTCAGCACAGCTGTCTCTTATACACATCTCTTCAAAT
GTAGCACCTGAAGTCAGCCCCATACGATATAAGTTGTAATTCTCATGTTAGTCATGCCCCGCGCCCACCG
GAAGGAGCTGACTGGGTTGAAGGCTCTCAAGGGCATCGGTCGAGATCCCGGTGCCTAATGAGTGAGCTAA
CTTACATTAATTGCGTTGCGCACACCGACTAGCGAAAAAACCCCGCCGAAGCGGGGTTTTTTGCGAAAAA
AAGCACCGACTCGGTGCCACTTTTTCAAGTTGATAACGGACTAGCCTTATTTTAACTTGCTATGCTGTTT
TGAATGGTTCCGCTAGCACTGTACCTAGGACTGAGCTAGCCGTCAAAAGCAGCGTATATACCATGGCCAC
AATTCAGCAAATTGTGAACATCATCACGTTCATCTTTCCCTGGTTGCCAATGGCCCATTTTCCTGTCAGT
AACGAGAAGGTCGCGAATTCAGGCGCTTTTTAGACTGGTCGTGTTTTAGAGCTATGCTGTTTTGAATGGT
CCCAAAACATGAACTAGCGATTAGTCGCTATGACTTAAGTTTTAGAGCTATGCTGTTTTGAATGGTCCCA
AAACAACCACACTAGAGAACATACTGGCTAAATAGTTTTAGAGCTATGCTGTTTTGAATGGTCCCAAAAC
GGTTGGACTCAAGACGATAGTTACCGGATAGTTTTAGAGCTATGCTGTTTTGAATGGTCCCAAAACGGCG
AAACCCGACAGGACTATAAAGATACCGTTTTAGAGCTATGCTGTTTTGAATGGTCCCAAAACAAAAAAAA
ACCCCGCCCCTGACAGGGCGGGGTTTTTTTTTTAATTAAAGTCTGGTCCTCGAGTCTGGTTATAATCCCT
ATCAGTGATAGAGATTGACATCCCTATCAGTGATAGAGATACTGAGCACAGAAGGAGATATACATGGATA
AGAAATACTGAGCACTATCAGTGATAGAGATACTGAGCACAGAAGGAGATATACATGGATAAGAAATACT
CAATAGGCTTAGATATCGGCACAAATAGCGTCGGATGGGCGGTGATCACTGATGAATATAAGGTTCCGTC
TAAAAAGTTCAAGGTTCTGGGAAATACAGACCGCCACAGTATCAAAAAAAATCTTATAGGGGCTCTTTTA
TTTGACAGTGGAGAGACAGCGGAAGCGACTCGTCTCAAACGGACAGCTCGTAGAAGGTATACACGTCGGA
AGAATCGTATTTGTTATCTACAGGAGATTTTTTCAAATGAGATGGCGAAAGTAGATGATAGTTTCTTTCA
TCGACTTGAAGAGTCTTTTTTGGTGGAAGAAGACAAGAAGCATGAACGTCATCCTATTTTTGGAAATATA
GTAGATGAAGTTGCTTATCATGAGAAATATCCAACTATCTATCATCTGCGAAAAAAATTGGTAGATTCTA
CTGATAAAGCGGATTTGCGCTTAATCTATTTGGCCTTAGCGCATATGATTAAGTTTCGTGGTCATTTTTT
GATTGAGGGAGATTTAAATCCTGATAATAGTGATGTGGACAAACTATTTATCCAGTTGGTACAAACCTAC
AATCAATTATTTGAAGAAAACCCTATTAACGCAAGTGGAGTAGATGCTAAAGCGATTCTTTCTGCACGAT
TGAGTAAATCAAGACGATTAGAAAATCTCATTGCTCAGCTCCCCGGTGAGAAGAAAAATGGCTTATTTGG
GAATCTCATTGCTTTGTCATTGGGTTTGACCCCTAATTTTAAATCAAATTTTGATTTGGCAGAAGATGCT
AAATTACAGCTTTCAAAAGATACTTACGATGATGATTTAGATAATTTATTGGCGCAAATTGGAGATCAAT
ATGCTGATTTGTTTTTGGCAGCTAAGAATTTATCAGATGCTATTTTACTTTCAGATATCCTAAGAGTAAA
TACTGAAATAACTAAGGCTCCCCTATCAGCTTCAATGATTAAACGCTACGATGAACATCATCAAGACTTG
ACTCTTTTAAAAGCTTTAGTTCGACAACAACTTCCAGAAAAGTATAAAGAAATCTTTTTTGATCAATCAA
AAAACGGATATGCAGGTTATATTGATGGGGGAGCTAGCCAAGAAGAATTTTATAAATTTATCAAACCAAT
TTTAGAAAAAATGGATGGTACTGAGGAATTATTGGTGAAACTAAATCGTGAAGATTTGCTGCGCAAGCAA
CGGACCTTTGACAACGGCTCTATTCCCCATCAAATTCACTTGGGTGAGCTGCATGCTATTTTGAGAAGAC
AAGAAGACTTTTATCCATTTTTAAAAGACAATCGTGAGAAGATTGAAAAAATCTTGACTTTTCGAATTCC
TTATTATGTTGGTCCATTGGCGCGTGGCAATAGTCGTTTTGCATGGATGACTCGGAAGTCTGAAGAAACA
ATTACCCCATGGAATTTTGAAGAAGTTGTCGATAAAGGTGCTTCAGCTCAATCATTTATTGAACGCATGA
CAAACTTTGATAAAAATCTTCCAAATGAAAAAGTACTACCAAAACATAGTTTGCTTTATGAGTATTTTAC
GGTTTATAACGAATTGACAAAGGTCAAATATGTTACTGAAGGAATGCGAAAACCAGCATTTCTTTCAGGT
GAACAGAAGAAAGCCATTGTTGATTTACTCTTCAAAACAAATCGAAAAGTAACCGTTAAGCAATTAAAAG
AAGATTATTTCAAAAAAATAGAATGTTTTGATAGTGTTGAAATTTCAGGAGTTGAAGATAGATTTAATGC
TTCATTAGGTACCTACCATGATTTGCTAAAAATTATTAAAGATAAAGATTTTTTGGATAATGAAGAAAAT
GAAGATTCTTAGAGGATATTGTTTTAACATTGACCTTATTTGAAGATAGGGAGATGATTGAGGAAAGACT
TAAAACATATGCTCACCTCTTTGATGATAAGGTGATGAAACAGCTTAAACGTCGCCGTTATACTGGTTGG
GGACGTTTGTCTCGAAAATTGATTAATGGTATTAGGGATAAGCAATCTGGCAAAACAATATTAGATTTTT
TGAAATCAGATGGTTTTGCCAATCGCAATTTTATGCAGCTGATCCATGATGATAGTTTGACATTTAAAGA
AGACATTCAAAAAGCACAAGTGTCTGGACAAGGCGATAGTTTACATGAACATATTGCAAATTTAGCTGGT
AGCCCTGCTATTAAAAAAGGTATTTTACAGACTGTAAAAGTTGTTGATGAATTGGTCAAAGTAATGGGGC
GGCATAAGCCAGAAAATATCGTTATTGAAATGGCACGTGAAAATCAGACAACTCAAAAGGGCCAGAAAAA
TTCGCGAGAGCGTATGAAACGAATCGAAGAAGGTATCAAAGAATTAGGAAGTCAGATTCTTAAAGAGCAT
CCTGTTGAAAATACTCAATTGCAAAATGAAAAGCTCTATCTCTATTATCTCCAAAATGGAAGAGACATGT
ATGTGGACCAAGAATTAGATATTAATCGTTTAAGTGATTATGATGTCGATCACATTGTTCCACAAAGTTT
CCTTAAAGACGATTCAATAGACAATAAGGTCTTAACGCGTTCTGATAAAAATCGTGGTAAATCGGATAAC
GTTCCAAGTGAAGAAGTAGTCAAAAAGATGAAAAACTATTGGAGACAACTTCTAAACGCCAAGTTAATCA
CTCAACGTAAGTTTGATAATTTAACGAAAGCTGAACGTGGAGGTTTGAGTGAACTTGATAAAGCTGGTTT
TATCAAACGCCAATTGGTTGAAACTCGCCAAATCACTAAGCATGTGGCACAAATTTTGGATAGTCGCATG
AATACTAAATACGATGAAAATGATAAACTTATTCGAGAGGTTAAAGTGATTACCTTAAAATCTAAATTAG
TTTCTGACTTCCGAAAAGATTTCCAATTCTATAAAGTACGTGAGATTAACAATTACCATCATGCCCATGA
TGCGTATCTAAATGCCGTCGTTGGAACTGCTTTGATTAAGAAATATCCAAAACTTGAATCGGAGTTTGTC
TATGGTGATTATAAAGTTTATGATGTTCGTAAAATGATTGCTAAGTCTGAGCAAGAAATAGGCAAAGCAA
CCGCAAAATATTTCTTTTACTCTAATATCATGAACTTCTTCAAAACAGAAATTACACTTGCAAATGGAGA
GATTCGCAAACGCCCTCTAATCGAAACTAATGGGGAAACTGGAGAAATTGTCTGGGATAAAGGGCGAGAT
TTTGCCACAGTGCGCAAAGTATTGTCCATGCCCCAAGTCAATATTGTCAAGAAAACAGAAGTACAGACAG
GCGGATTCTCCAAGGAGTCAATTTTACCAAAAAGAAATTCGGACAAGCTTATTGCTCGTAAAAAAGACTG
GGATCCAAAAAAATATGGTGGTTTTGATAGTCCAACGGTAGCTTATTCAGTCCTAGTGGTTGCTAAGGTG
GAAAAAGGGAAATCGAAGAAGTTAAAATCCGTTAAAGAGTTACTAGGGATCACAATTATGGAAAGAAGTT
CCTTTGAAAAAAATCCGATTGACTTTTTAGAAGCTAAAGGATATAAGGAAGTTAAAAAAGACTTAATCAT
TAAACTACCTAAATATAGTCTTTTTGAGTTAGAAAACGGTCGTAAACGGATGCTGGCTAGTGCCGGAGAA
TTACAAAAAGGAAATGAGCTGGCTCTGCCAAGCAAATATGTGAATTTTTTATATTTAGCTAGTCATTATG
AAAAGTTGAAGGGTAGTCCAGAAGATAACGAACAAAAACAATTGTTTGTGGAGCAGCATAAGCATTATTT
AGATGAGATTATTGAGCAAATCAGTGAATTTTCTAAGCGTGTTATTTTAGCAGATGCCAATTTAGATAAA
GTTCTTAGTGCATATAACAAACATAGAGACAAACCAATACGTGAACAAGCAGAAAATATTATTCATTTAT
TTACGTTGACGAATCTTGGAGCTCCCGCTGCTTTTAAATATTTTGATACAACAATTGATCGTAAACGATA
TACGTCTACAAAAGAAGTTTTAGATGCCACTCTTATCCATCAATCCATCACTGGTCTTTATGAAACACGC
ATTGATTTGAGTCAGCTAGGAGGTGACTGAGATCCCATGTTACCGGTATCCTAGGCTGCTGCCACCGCTG
AGCAATAACTAGCATAACCCCTTGGGGCCTCTAAACGGGTCTTGAGGGGTTTTTTGCTGAAACCTCAGGC
ATTTGAGAAGCACACGGTCACACTGCTTCCGGTAGTCAATAAACCGGTATTGACGCCAACGGGTCACACG
GGTACAGTGCTAGCAGAAACATATCCATGAAATCCCGCCCCGAATTCATATGTCTAGATTAGATAAAAGT
AAAGTGATTAACAGCGCATTAGAGCTGCTTAATGAGGTCGGAATCGAAGGTTTAACAACCCGTAAACTCG
CCCAGAAGCTAGGTGTAGAGCAGCCTACATTGTATTGGCATGTAAAAAATAAGCGGGCTTTGCTCGACGC
CTTAGCCATTGAGATGTTAGATAGGCACCATACTCACTTTTGCCCTTTAGAAGGGGAAAGCTGGCAAGAT
TTTTTACGTAATAACGCTAAAAGTTTTAGATGTGCTTTACTAAGTCATCGCGATGGAGCAAAAGTACATT
TAGGTACACGGCCTACAGAAAAACAGTATGAAACTCTCGAAAATCAATTAGCCTTTTTATGCCAACAAGG
TTTTTCACTAGAGAATGCATTATATGCACTCAGCGCTGTGGGGCATTTTACTTTAGGTTGCGTATTGGAA
GATCAAGAGCATCAAGTCGCTAAAGAAGAAAGGGAAACACCTACTACTGATAGTATGCCGCCATTATTAC
GACAAGCTATCGAATTATTTGATCACCAAGGTGCAGAGCCAGCCTTCTTATTCGGCCTTGAATTGATCAT
ATGCGGATTAGAAAAACAACTTAAATGTGAAAGTGGGTCTTAAGCAATAGACATAAGCGGCTATTTAACG
ACCCTGCCCTGAACCGACGACAAGCTGACGACCGGGTCTCCGCAAGTGGCACTTTTCGGGGAAATGTGCG
CGGAACCCCTATTTGTTTATTTTTCTAAATACATTCAAATATGTATCCGCTCATGAATTAATTCTTAGAA
AAACTCATCGAGCATCAAATGAAACTGCAATTTATTCATATCAGGATTATCAATACCATATTTTTGAAAA
AGCCGTTTCTGTAATGAAGGAGAAAACTCACCGAGGCAGTTCCATAGGATGGCAAGATCCTGGTATCGGT
CTGCGATTCCGACTCGTCCAACATCAATACAACCTATTAATTTCCCCTCGTCAAAAATAAGGTTATCAAG
TGAGAAATCACCATGAGTGACGACTGAATCCGGTGAGAATGGCAAAAGTTTATGCATTTCTTTCCAGACT
TGTTCAACAGGCCAGCCATTACGCTCGTCATCAAAATCACTCGCATCAACCAAACCGTTATTCATTCGTG
ATTGCGCCTGAGCGAGACGAAATACGCGGTCGCTGTTAAAAGGACAATTACAAACAGGAATCGAATGCAA
CCGGCGCAGGAACACTGCCAGCGCATCAACAATATTTTCACCTGAATCAGGATATTCTTCTAATACCTGG
AATGCTGTTTTCCCGGGGATCGCAGTGGTGAGTAACCATGCATCATCAGGAGTACGGATAAAATGCTTGA
TGGTCGGAAGAGGCATAAATTCCGTCAGCCAGTTTAGTCTGACCATCTCATCTGTAACATCATTGGCAAC
GCTACCTTTGCCATGTTTCAGAAACAACTCTGGCGCATCGGGCTTCCCATACAATCGATAGATTGTCGCA
CCTGATTGCCCGACATTATCGCGAGCCCATTTATACCCATATAAATCAGCATCCATGTTGGAATTTAATC
GCGGCCTAGAGCAAGACGTTTCCCGTTGAATATGGCTCATACTCTTCCTTTTTCAATATTATTGAAGCAT
TTATCAGGGTTATTGTCTCATGAGCGGATACATATTTGAATGTATTTAGAAAAATAAACAAATAGGCATG
CTAGCGCAGAATAAATATCTAACACCGTGCGTGTTGACTATTTTACCTCTGGCGGTGATAATGGTTGCAT
GTACTAAGGAGGTTGTATGGAACAACGAGATGTGTATAAGAGACAGCTGAAACGCCGTCGAAGCCGTGTG
CTGAGAGATCCCCTCATAATTTCCCCAAAGCGTAACCATGTGTGAATAAATTTTGAGCTAGTAGGGTTGC
AGCC
Features (pLannotate 1.2.2; 60 found; start..end, strand, type, name):
   1140..1209    +  ncRNA          RNA-OUT: Accession: RF00240 - RNA-OUT
   1276..1807    +  rep_origin     oriV: incP origin of replication
   1871..2149    +  CDS            klaC (fragment): KLAC_ECOLX - Also known as telB. Protein predicted: Swiss-Prot protein existence level 4. Belongs to the kla operon, which is associated with cryptic tellurite resistance, and IncW plasmid fertility inhibition. From Escherichia coli.
   2169..2492    +  CDS            tnpA (fragment): TN5P_ECOLX - Also known as tnp. Experimental evidence at protein level: Swiss-Prot protein existence level 1. Mediates transposition of transposon Tn5 by a 'cut and paste' mechanism. First, the monomeric transposase binds the 19 bp inverted DNA repeats flanking the transposon. Then, dimerization of the DNA- bound transposase creates a synaptic DNA complex. After nicking of the first DNA strand, excision of the transposon proceeds through a series of intermediates. The transposase then mediates the insertion of the transposon at a new site by strand transfer. The activity of the wild- type tran
   2536..3681    +  CDS            trfA: trans-acting replication protein that binds to and activates oriV
   3721..3739    +  misc_feature   Tn5 ME: hyperactive mosaic end for Tn5 transposase recognition (Reznikoff et al., 2004)
   3796..3860    -  CDS            TcR (fragment): tetracycline efflux protein; tet; confers resistance to tetracycline
   3875..3896    -  protein_bind   CAP binding site: CAP binding activates transcription in the presence of cAMP. E. coli catabolite activator protein
   3960..4038    -  misc_RNA       tracrRNA: trans-activating CRISPR RNA for the Streptococcus pyogenes CRISPR/Cas9 system
   4049..4073    -  promoter       J23119(SpeI) promoter (fragment): bacterial promoter (Registry of Standard Biological Parts BBa J23119) modified to end with an SpeI site
   4094..4209    +  promoter       rhaB promoter: promoter of the E. coli rhaBAD operon, conferring tight induction with L-rhamnose and repression with D-glucose in the presence of RhaR and RhaS (Giacalone et al., 2006)
   4210..4245    +  repeat_region  DR: direct repeat for the Streptococcus pyogenes CRISPR/Cas system
   4246..4275    +  CDS            Rep101(Ts) (fragment): temperature-sensitive version of the RepA protein needed for replication with the pSC101 origin (Armstrong et al., 1984); rep101 encoding an A56V mutation
   4276..4311    +  repeat_region  DR: direct repeat for the Streptococcus pyogenes CRISPR/Cas system
   4312..4341    +  CDS            Rep101(Ts) (fragment): temperature-sensitive version of the RepA protein needed for replication with the pSC101 origin (Armstrong et al., 1984); rep101 encoding an A56V mutation
   4342..4377    +  repeat_region  DR: direct repeat for the Streptococcus pyogenes CRISPR/Cas system
   4378..4407    +  rep_origin     p15A ori (fragment): Plasmids containing the medium-copy-number p15A origin of replication can be propagated in E. coli cells that contain a second plasmid with the ColE1 origin.
   4408..4443    +  repeat_region  DR: direct repeat for the Streptococcus pyogenes CRISPR/Cas system
   4444..4473    -  rep_origin     p15A ori (fragment): Plasmids containing the medium-copy-number p15A origin of replication can be propagated in E. coli cells that contain a second plasmid with the ColE1 origin.
   4474..4509    +  repeat_region  DR: direct repeat for the Streptococcus pyogenes CRISPR/Cas system
   4583..4637    +  promoter       PLtetO-1 promoter (fragment): modified phage lambda PL promoter with tet operator sites (Lutz and Bujard, 1997)
   4672..4698    +  promoter       PLtetO-1 promoter (fragment): modified phage lambda PL promoter with tet operator sites (Lutz and Bujard, 1997)
   4712..8817    +  CDS            Cas9: Cas9 (Csn1) endonuclease from the Streptococcus pyogenes Type II CRISPR/Cas system generates RNA-guided double strand breaks in DNA
   8841..8858    +  CDS            SET1 (fragment): solubility-enhancement tag derived from T7 phage gene 10B
   8866..8913    +  terminator     T7 terminator: transcription terminator for bacteriophage T7 RNA polymerase
   9047..9670    +  CDS            TetR: tetracycline repressor TetR; tetR from transposon Tn10; TetR binds to the tetracycline operator tetO to inhibit transcription. This inhibition can be relieved by adding tetracycline or doxycycline.
   9766..9823    +  promoter       AmpR promoter (fragment): bla
   9832..10647   -  CDS            KanR: aminoglycoside phosphotransferase; aph(3')-Ia; confers resistance to kanamycin in bacteria or G418 (Geneticin®) in eukaryotes
  10648..10739   -  promoter       AmpR promoter: bla
  10845..10863   -  misc_feature   Tn5 ME: hyperactive mosaic end for Tn5 transposase recognition (Reznikoff et al., 2004)
  10899..11430   +  rep_origin     oriV: incP origin of replication
  11494..11772   +  CDS            klaC (fragment): KLAC_ECOLX - Also known as telB. Protein predicted: Swiss-Prot protein existence level 4. Belongs to the kla operon, which is associated with cryptic tellurite resistance, and IncW plasmid fertility inhibition. From Escherichia coli.
  11792..12115   +  CDS            tnpA (fragment): TN5P_ECOLX - Also known as tnp. Experimental evidence at protein level: Swiss-Prot protein existence level 1. Mediates transposition of transposon Tn5 by a 'cut and paste' mechanism. First, the monomeric transposase binds the 19 bp inverted DNA repeats flanking the transposon. Then, dimerization of the DNA- bound transposase creates a synaptic DNA complex. After nicking of the first DNA strand, excision of the transposon proceeds through a series of intermediates. The transposase then mediates the insertion of the transposon at a new site by strand transfer. The activity of the wild- type tran
  12159..13304   +  CDS            trfA: trans-acting replication protein that binds to and activates oriV
  13344..13362   +  misc_feature   Tn5 ME: hyperactive mosaic end for Tn5 transposase recognition (Reznikoff et al., 2004)
  13419..13483   -  CDS            TcR (fragment): tetracycline efflux protein; tet; confers resistance to tetracycline
  13498..13519   -  protein_bind   CAP binding site: CAP binding activates transcription in the presence of cAMP. E. coli catabolite activator protein
  13583..13661   -  misc_RNA       tracrRNA: trans-activating CRISPR RNA for the Streptococcus pyogenes CRISPR/Cas9 system
  13672..13696   -  promoter       J23119(SpeI) promoter (fragment): bacterial promoter (Registry of Standard Biological Parts BBa J23119) modified to end with an SpeI site
  13717..13832   +  promoter       rhaB promoter: promoter of the E. coli rhaBAD operon, conferring tight induction with L-rhamnose and repression with D-glucose in the presence of RhaR and RhaS (Giacalone et al., 2006)
  13833..13868   +  repeat_region  DR: direct repeat for the Streptococcus pyogenes CRISPR/Cas system
  13869..13898   +  CDS            Rep101(Ts) (fragment): temperature-sensitive version of the RepA protein needed for replication with the pSC101 origin (Armstrong et al., 1984); rep101 encoding an A56V mutation
  13899..13934   +  repeat_region  DR: direct repeat for the Streptococcus pyogenes CRISPR/Cas system
  13935..13964   +  CDS            Rep101(Ts) (fragment): temperature-sensitive version of the RepA protein needed for replication with the pSC101 origin (Armstrong et al., 1984); rep101 encoding an A56V mutation
  13965..14000   +  repeat_region  DR: direct repeat for the Streptococcus pyogenes CRISPR/Cas system
  14001..14030   +  rep_origin     p15A ori (fragment): Plasmids containing the medium-copy-number p15A origin of replication can be propagated in E. coli cells that contain a second plasmid with the ColE1 origin.
  14031..14066   +  repeat_region  DR: direct repeat for the Streptococcus pyogenes CRISPR/Cas system
  14067..14096   -  rep_origin     p15A ori (fragment): Plasmids containing the medium-copy-number p15A origin of replication can be propagated in E. coli cells that contain a second plasmid with the ColE1 origin.
  14097..14132   +  repeat_region  DR: direct repeat for the Streptococcus pyogenes CRISPR/Cas system
  14206..14260   +  promoter       PLtetO-1 promoter (fragment): modified phage lambda PL promoter with tet operator sites (Lutz and Bujard, 1997)
  14295..14321   +  promoter       PLtetO-1 promoter (fragment): modified phage lambda PL promoter with tet operator sites (Lutz and Bujard, 1997)
  14335..18440   +  CDS            Cas9: Cas9 (Csn1) endonuclease from the Streptococcus pyogenes Type II CRISPR/Cas system generates RNA-guided double strand breaks in DNA
  18464..18481   +  CDS            SET1 (fragment): solubility-enhancement tag derived from T7 phage gene 10B
  18489..18536   +  terminator     T7 terminator: transcription terminator for bacteriophage T7 RNA polymerase
  18670..19293   +  CDS            TetR: tetracycline repressor TetR; tetR from transposon Tn10; TetR binds to the tetracycline operator tetO to inhibit transcription. This inhibition can be relieved by adding tetracycline or doxycycline.
  19389..19446   +  promoter       AmpR promoter (fragment): bla
  19455..20270   -  CDS            KanR: aminoglycoside phosphotransferase; aph(3')-Ia; confers resistance to kanamycin in bacteria or G418 (Geneticin®) in eukaryotes
  20271..20362   -  promoter       AmpR promoter: bla
  20468..20486   -  misc_feature   Tn5 ME: hyperactive mosaic end for Tn5 transposase recognition (Reznikoff et al., 2004)
  20489..20511   +  rep_origin     oriV (fragment): origin of replication for the bacterial F plasmid
