[The description below was written by a language model from this plasmid's Addgene catalogue record and pLannotate feature annotations shown in this document.]
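Description:
pFREE-RK2 is a low-copy bacterial CRISPR-Cas9 plasmid built on the pMAZ-SK backbone and designed for curing other plasmids from a host strain and then removing itself. It replicates through the broad-host-range RK2 (IncP) system, with oriV and the trans-acting initiator gene trfA both annotated. The catalogue describes this replicon as temperature sensitive, consistent with propagation at 30 °C. Selection is by kanamycin through an aph(3')-Ia cassette. Remnants of Tn5 (mosaic ends, a transposase fragment) and short klaC and TcR fragments flank the replicon and appear to be carry-over from its source rather than functional parts.

The payload has two independently inducible modules. Streptococcus pyogenes Cas9 sits behind a tet-operator promoter (annotated as PLtetO-1 fragments) and is followed by a T7 terminator. A TetR gene on the same plasmid keeps it repressed until a tetracycline-type inducer is added. A synthetic CRISPR array is driven by the rhamnose-inducible rhaBAD promoter and consists of five S. pyogenes direct repeats separating four 30-nt spacers. The annotation matches these spacers to the pSC101 rep101 gene and the p15A origin, so they target common replicons. A tracrRNA, transcribed in the opposite direction from a J23119-type constitutive promoter, allows the array to be processed into functional guides. Inducing both modules cuts the target plasmids so that they are lost, and the catalogue attributes self-curing to the temperature-sensitive replicon.

The sequence records disagree with the listed size of 9,524 bp. The 20,584-nt long-read record contains the whole feature set twice in tandem, roughly 9.6 kb apart, suggesting a dimer or an assembly artefact. The 11,507-nt NGS record carries extra F-type oriV fragments.
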