Addgene plasmid #92054: pFREE-RK2
Purpose: Allows inducible expression of gRNAs and Cas9 for plasmid curing as well as self-curing via a temperature sensitive RK2 replicon.
Depositing lab: Morten Norholm. Depositing organization: Danmarks Tekniske Universitet. Publication: A versatile one-step CRISPR-Cas9 based approach to plasmid-curing. Lauritsen I, Porse A, Sommer MOA, Norholm MHH. Microb Cell Fact. 2017 Aug 2;16(1):135. doi: 10.1186/s12934-017-0748-z. PubMed 28764701.
Backbone
  Vector backbone: pMAZ-SK
  Total vector size (bp): 9524
  Vector type: CRISPR
Growth in bacteria
  Bacterial resistance: Kanamycin, 50 μg/mL
  Growth temperature: 30°C
  Growth strain: Top10
  Copy number: Low Copy
Gene/Insert 1
  Gene/Insert name: Cas9
  Promoter: ptet
  Cloning method: Ligation Independent Cloning
  Sequencing primers: 5′ AAAGTCTGGTTATAACC; 3′ TACCGGTTTATTGACTACC
Gene/Insert 2
  Gene/Insert name: gRNA array
  Species: Synthetic
  Promoter: pRhamBAD
  Cloning method: Ligation Independent Cloning
  Sequencing primers: 5′ gccacaattcagcaaattgtgaac; 3′ GTGCCGATATCTAAGCCTATTGAG
Terms and licenses: Academic/Nonprofit Terms; Industry Terms: Not Available to Industry
How to cite: pFREE-RK2 was a gift from Morten Norholm (Addgene plasmid # 92054)
